>Addgene plasmid #1177 | p416 25Q GPD | addgene full sequence | sequence record 287451 | Addgene NGS Result
GACGAAAGGGCCTCGTGATACGCCTATTTTTATAGGTTAATGTCATGATAATAATGGTTTCTTAGACGGA
TCGCTTGCCTGTAACTTACACGCGCCTCGTATCTTTTAATGATGGAATAATTTGGGAATTTACTCTGTGT
TTATTTATTTTTATGTTTTGTATTTGGATTTTAGAAAGTAAATAAAGAAGGTAGAAGAGTTACGGAATGA
AGAAAAAAAAATAAACAAAGGTTTAAAAAATTTCAACAAAAAGCGTACTTTACATATATATTTATTAGAC
AAGAAAAGCAGATTAAATAGATATACATTCGATTAACGATAAGTAAAATGTAAAATCACAGGATTTTCGT
GTGTGGTCTTCTACACAGACAAGATGAAACAATTCGGCATTAATACCTGAGAGCAGGAAGAGCAAGATAA
AAGGTAGTATTTGTTGGCGATCCCCCTAGAGTCTTTTACATCTTCGGAAAACAAAAACTATTTTTTCTTT
AATTTCTTTTTTTACTTTCTATTTTTAATTTATATATTTATATTAAAAAATTTAAATTATAATTATTTTT
ATAGCACGTGATGAAAAGGACCCAGGTGGCACTTTTCGGGGAAATGTGCGCGGAACCCCTATTTGTTTAT
TTTTCTAAATACATTCAAATATGTATCCGCTCATGAGACAATAACCCTGATAAATGCTTCAATAATATTG
AAAAAGGAAGAGTATGAGTATTCAACATTTCCGTGTCGCCCTTATTCCCTTTTTTGCGGCATTTTGCCTT
CCTGTTTTTGCTCACCCAGAAACGCTGGTGAAAGTAAAAGATGCTGAAGATCAGTTGGGTGCACGAGTGG
GTTACATCGAACTGGATCTCAACAGCGGTAAGATCCTTGAGAGTTTTCGCCCCGAAGAACGTTTTCCAAT
GATGAGCACTTTTAAAGTTCTGCTATGTGGCGCGGTATTATCCCGTATTGACGCCGGGCAAGAGCAACTC
GGTCGCCGCATACACTATTCTCAGAATGACTTGGTTGAGTACTCACCAGTCACAGAAAAGCATCTTACGG
ATGGCATGACAGTAAGAGAATTATGCAGTGCTGCCATAACCATGAGTGATAACACTGCGGCCAACTTACT
TCTGACAACGATCGGAGGACCGAAGGAGCTAACCGCTTTTTTGCACAACATGGGGGATCATGTAACTCGC
CTTGATCGTTGGGAACCGGAGCTGAATGAAGCCATACCAAACGACGAGCGTGACACCACGATGCCTGTAG
CAATGGCAACAACGTTGCGCAAACTATTAACTGGCGAACTACTTACTCTAGCTTCCCGGCAACAATTAAT
AGACTGGATGGAGGCGGATAAAGTTGCAGGACCACTTCTGCGCTCGGCCCTTCCGGCTGGCTGGTTTATT
GCTGATAAATCTGGAGCCGGTGAGCGTGGGTCTCGCGGTATCATTGCAGCACTGGGGCCAGATGGTAAGC
CCTCCCGTATCGTAGTTATCTACACGACGGGGAGTCAGGCAACTATGGATGAACGAAATAGACAGATCGC
TGAGATAGGTGCCTCACTGATTAAGCATTGGTAACTGTCAGACCAAGTTTACTCATATATACTTTAGATT
GATTTAAAACTTCATTTTTAATTTAAAAGGATCTAGGTGAAGATCCTTTTTGATAATCTCATGACCAAAA
TCCCTTAACGTGAGTTTTCGTTCCACTGAGCGTCAGACCCCGTAGAAAAGATCAAAGGATCTTCTTGAGA
TCCTTTTTTTCTGCGCGTAATCTGCTGCTTGCAAACAAAAAAACCACCGCTACCAGCGGTGGTTTGTTTG
CCGGATCAAGAGCTACCAACTCTTTTTCCGAAGGTAACTGGCTTCAGCAGAGCGCAGATACCAAATACTG
TTCTTCTAGTGTAGCCGTAGTTAGGCCACCACTTCAAGAACTCTGTAGCACCGCCTACATACCTCGCTCT
GCTAATCCTGTTACCAGTGGCTGCTGCCAGTGGCGATAAGTCGTGTCTTACCGGGTTGGACTCAAGACGA
TAGTTACCGGATAAGGCGCAGCGGTCGGGCTGAACGGGGGGTTCGTGCACACAGCCCAGCTTGGAGCGAA
CGACCTACACCGAACTGAGATACCTACAGCGTGAGCTATGAGAAAGCGCCACGCTTCCCGAAGGGAGAAA
GGCGGACAGGTATCCGGTAAGCGGCAGGGTCGGAACAGGAGAGCGCACGAGGGAGCTTCCAGGGGGAAAC
GCCTGGTATCTTTATAGTCCTGTCGGGTTTCGCCACCTCTGACTTGAGCGTCGATTTTTGTGATGCTCGT
CAGGGGGGCGGAGCCTATGGAAAAACGCCAGCAACGCGGCCTTTTTACGGTTCCTGGCCTTTTGCTGGCC
TTTTGCTCACATGTTCTTTCCTGCGTTATCCCCTGATTCTGTGGATAACCGTATTACCGCCTTTGAGTGA
GCTGATACCGCTCGCCGCAGCCGAACGACCGAGCGCAGCGAGTCAGTGAGCGAGGAAGCGGAAGAGCGCC
CAATACGCAAACCGCCTCTCCCCGCGCGTTGGCCGATTCATTAATGCAGCTGGCACGACAGGTTTCCCGA
CTGGAAAGCGGGCAGTGAGCGCAACGCAATTAATGTGAGTTAGCTCACTCATTAGGCACCCCAGGCTTTA
CACTTTATGCTTCCGGCTCGTATGTTGTGTGGAATTGTGAGCGGATAACAATTTCACACAGGAAACAGCT
ATGACCATGATTACGCCAAGCGCGCAATTAACCCTCACTAAAGGGAACAAAAGCTGGAGCTCAGTTTATC
ATTATCAATACTCGCCATTTCAAAGAATACGTAAATAATTAATAGTAGTGATTTTCCTAACTTTATTTAG
TCAAAAAATTAGCCTTTTAATTCTGCTGTAACCCGTACATGCCCAAAATAGGGGGCGGGTTACACAGAAT
ATATAACATCGTAGGTGTCTGGGTGAACAGTTTATTCCTGGCATCCACTAAATATAATGGAGCCCGCTTT
TTAAGCTGGCATCCAGAAAAAAAAAGAATCCCAGCACCAAAATATTGTTTTCTTCACCAACCATCAGTTC
ATAGGTCCATTCTCTTAGCGCAACTACAGAGAACAGGGGCACAAACAGGCAAAAAACGGGCACAACCTCA
ATGGAGTGATGCAACCTGCCTGGAGTAAATGATGACACAAGGCAATTGACCCACGCATGTATCTATCTCA
TTTTCTTACACCTTCTATTACCTTCTGCTCTCTCTGATTTGGAAAAAGCTGAAAAAAAAGGTTGAAACCA
GTTCCCTGAAATTATTCCCCTACTTGACTAATAAGTATATAAAGACGGTAGGTATTGATTGTAATTCTGT
AAATCTATTTCTTAAACTTCTTAAATTCTACTTTTATAGTTAGTCTTTTTTTTAGTTTTAAAACACCAGA
ACTTAGTTTCGACGGATTCTAGAACTAGTGGATCCCCCGGGCTGCAGGAATTCGATATCAAGCTTATCGA
TACCGTCGACCTCGAGGTCGACCGCCATGGCGACCCTGGAAAAGCTGATGAAGGCCTTCGAGTCCCTCAA
AAGCTTCCAACAGCAGCAACAGCAACAACAGCAGCAACAGCAACAACAGCAGCAACAGCAACAACAGCAG
CAACAGCAACAACCGCCACCACCTCCCCCTCCACCCCCACCTCCTCAACTTCCTCAACCTCCTCCACAGG
CACAGCCTCTGCTGCCTCAGCCACAACCTCCTCCACCTCCACCTCCACCTCCTCCAGGCCCAGCTGTGGC
TGAGGAGCCTCTGCACCGACCTGGATCCCTGGTGAGCAAGGGCGAGGAGCTGTTCACCGGGGTGGTGCCC
ATCCTGGTCGAGCTGGACGGCGACGTAAACGGCCACAAGTTCAGCGTGTCCGGCGAGGGCGAGGGCGATG
CCACCTACGGCAAGCTGACCCTGAAGTTCATCTGCACCACCGGCAAGCTGCCCGTGCCCTGGCCCACCCT
CGTGACCACCCTGACCTACGGCGTGCAGTGCTTCAGCCGCTACCCCGACCACATGAAGCAGCACGACTTC
TTCAAGTCCGCCATGCCCGAAGGCTACGTCCAGGAGCGCACCATCTTCTTCAAGGACGACGGCAACTACA
AGACCCGCGCCGAGGTGAAGTTCGAGGGCGACACCCTGGTGAACCGCATCGAGCTGAAGGGCATCGACTT
CAAGGAGGACGGCAACATCCTGGGGCACAAGCTGGAGTACAACTACAACAGCCACAACGTCTATATCATG
GCCGACAAGCAGAAGAACGGCATCAAGGTGAACTTCAAGATCCGCCACAACATCGAGGACGGCAGCGTGC
AGCTCGCCGACCACTACCAGCAGAACACCCCCATCGGCGACGGCCCCGTGCTGCTGCCCGACAACCACTA
CCTGAGCACCCAGTCCGCCCTGAGCAAAGACCCCAACGAGAAGCGCGATCACATGGTCCTGCTGGAGTTC
GTGACCGCCGCCGGGATCACTCTCGGCATGGACGAGCTGTACAAGTAATCTAGCGACCTCGAGTCATGTA
ATTAGTTATGTCACGCTTACATTCACGCCCTCCCCCCACATCCGCTCTAACCGAAAAGGAAGGAGTTAGA
CAACCTGAAGTCTAGGTCCCTATTTATTTTTTTATAGTTATGTTAGTATTAAGAACGTTATTTATATTTC
AAATTTTTCTTTTTTTTCTGTACAGACGCGTGTACGCATGTAACATTATACTGAAAACCTTGCTTGAGAA
GGTTTTGGGACGCTCGAAGGCTTTAATTTGCGGCCGGTACCCAATTCGCCCTATAGTGAGTCGTATTACG
CGCGCTCACTGGCCGTCGTTTTACAACGTCGTGACTGGGAAAACCCTGGCGTTACCCAACTTAATCGCCT
TGCAGCACATCCCCCTTTCGCCAGCTGGCGTAATAGCGAAGAGGCCCGCACCGATCGCCCTTCCCAACAG
TTGCGCAGCCTGAATGGCGAATGG
[124 nt withheld, positions 4995-5118]
C
[91 nt withheld, positions 5120-5210]
A
[49 nt withheld, positions 5212-5260]
CCTTTGACGTTGGAGTCCACGTTCTTT
[37 nt withheld, positions 5288-5324]
ACCCTATCTCGGTCTATTCTTTTGATTTATAAGGGATTTTGCCGATTTCGGCCTATTGGTTAAAAAATGA
GCTGATTTAACAAAAATTTAACGCGAATTTTAACAAAATATTAACGCTTACAATTTCCTGATGCGGTATT
TTCTCCTTACGCATCTGTGCGGTATTTCACACCGCATAGGGTAATAACTGATATAATTAAATTGAAGCTC
TAATTTGTGAGTTTAGTATACATGCATTTACTTATAATACAGTTTTTTAGTTTTGCTGGCCGCATCTTCT
CAAATATGCTTCCCAGCCTGCTTTTCTGTAACGTTCACCCTCTACCTTAGCATCCCTTCCCTTTGCAAAT
AGTCCTCTTCCAACAATAATAATGTCAGATCCTGTAGAGACCACATCATCCACGGTTCTATACTGTTGAC
CCAATGCGTCTCCCTTGTCATCTAAACCCACACCGGGTGTCATAATCAACCAATCGTAACCTTCATCTCT
TCCACCCATGTCTCTTTGAGCAATAAAGCCGATAACAAAATCTTTGTCGCTCTTCGCAATGTCAACAGTA
CCCTTAGTATATTCTCCAGTAGATAGGGAGCCCTTGCATGACAATTCTGCTAACATCAAAAGGCCTCTAG
GTTCCTTTGTTACTTCTTCTGCCGCCTGCTTCAAACCGCTAACAATACCTGGGCCCACCACACCGTGTGC
ATTCGTAATGTCTGCCCATTCTGCTATTCTGTATACACCCGCAGAGTACTGCAATTTGACTGTATTACCA
ATGTCAGCAAATTTTCTGTCTTCGAAGAGTAAAAAATTGTACTTGGCGGATAATGCCTTTAGCGGCTTAA
CTGTGCCCTCCATGGAAAAATCAGTCAAGATATCCACATGTGTTTTTAGTAAACAAATTTTGGGACCTAA
TGCTTCAACTAACTCCAGTAATTCCTTGGTGGTACGAACATCCAATGAAGCACACAAGTTTGTTTGCTTT
TCGTGCATGATATTAAATAGCTTGGCAGCAACAGGACTAGGATGAGTAGCAGCACGTTCCTTATATGTAG
CTTTCGACATGATTTATCTTCGTTTCCTGCAGGTTTTTGTTCTGTGCAGTTGGGTTAAGAATACTGGGCA
ATTTCATGTTTCTTCAACACTACATATGCGTATATATACCAATCTAAGTCTGTGCTCCTTCCTTCGTTCT
TCCTTCTGTTCGGAGATTACCGAATCAAAAAAATTTCAAGGAAACCGAAATCAAAAAAAAGAATAAAAAA
AAAATGATGAATTGAAAAGGTGGTATGGTGCACTCTCAGTACAATCTGCTCTGATGCCGCATAGTTAAGC
CAGCCCCGACACCCGCCAACACCCGCTGACGCGCCCTGACGGGCTTGTCTGCTCCCGGCATCCGCTTACA
GACAAGCTGTGACCGTCTCCGGGAGCTGCATGTGTCAGAGGTTTTCACCGTCATCACCGAAACGCGCGA
Features (pLannotate 1.2.2; 21 found; start..end, strand, type, name):
     69..572     -  misc_feature   CEN/ARS: S. cerevisiae CEN6 centromere fused to an autonomously replicating sequence
    609..713     +  promoter       AmpR promoter: bla
    714..1574    +  CDS            AmpR: β-lactamase; bla; confers resistance to ampicillin, carbenicillin, and related antibiotics
   1745..2333    +  rep_origin     ori: high-copy-number ColE1/pMB1/pBR322/pUC origin of replication
   2516..2608    +  CDS            lacI (fragment): lac repressor; lacI; The lac repressor binds to the lac operator to inhibit transcription in E. coli. This inhibition can be relieved by adding lactose or isopropyl-β-D-thiogalactopyranoside (IPTG).
   2621..2642    +  protein_bind   CAP binding site: CAP binding activates transcription in the presence of cAMP. E. coli catabolite activator protein
   2657..2687    +  promoter       lac promoter: promoter for the E. coli lac operon
   2695..2711    +  protein_bind   lac operator: The lac repressor binds to the lac operator to inhibit transcription in E. coli. This inhibition can be relieved by adding lactose or isopropyl-β-D-thiogalactopyranoside (IPTG). lac repressor encoded by lacI
   2756..2774    +  promoter       T3 promoter: promoter for bacteriophage T3 RNA polymerase
   2799..3442    +  promoter       GAP promoter: S. cerevisiae TDH3; promoter for glyceraldehyde-3-phosphate dehydrogenase
   3448..3517    +  misc_feature   MCS (fragment): pBluescript multiple cloning site
   3810..4528    +  CDS            EGFP (fragment): the original enhanced GFP (Yang et al., 1996) mammalian codon-optimized
   4544..4791    +  terminator     CYC1 terminator: S. cerevisiae CYC1; transcription terminator for CYC1
   4810..4828    -  promoter       T7 promoter: promoter for bacteriophage T7 RNA polymerase
   4836..4991    +  CDS            lacZα (fragment): LacZα fragment of β-galactosidase; lacZ fragment
   4995..5423    +  rep_origin     f1 ori (sequence partly withheld): f1 bacteriophage origin of replication; arrow indicates direction of (+) strand synthesis
   5451..5502    -  misc_feature   bom (fragment): basis of mobility region from pBR322
   5581..6384    -  CDS            URA3: orotidine-5'-phosphate decarboxylase, required for uracil biosynthesis; S. cerevisiae URA3; yeast auxotrophic marker, counterselectable with 5-fluoroorotic acid (5-FOA)
   6385..6600    -  promoter       URA3 promoter: S. cerevisiae URA3
   6608..6657    -  misc_feature   bom (fragment): basis of mobility region from pBR322
   6759..1       -  CDS            rop (fragment) (across the origin): Rop protein, which maintains plasmids at low copy number; rop
