[The description below was written by a language model from this plasmid's Addgene catalogue record and pLannotate feature annotations shown in this document.]
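Description:
p416 25Q GPD is a yeast expression plasmid built on the p416 GPD backbone, a centromeric shuttle vector for Saccharomyces cerevisiae. In yeast it is maintained through a CEN6/ARS element, which keeps it at low, stable copy number, and it is selected by the URA3 auxotrophic marker, which can also be counterselected with 5-FOA. In E. coli it replicates from a ColE1/pUC-type origin and is selected with ampicillin through the bla gene. The catalogue lists it as low copy, although the annotated bacterial origin is of the high-copy type, so the entry may refer to its behaviour in yeast. An f1 origin and remnants of the pBluescript lac/lacZα region, with flanking T3 and T7 promoters, are carried over from the parental vector.

The payload is an N-terminal fragment of human huntingtin (HTT) of about 250 bp, containing a polyglutamine tract of 25 residues, which is within the normal, non-pathogenic range. It was cloned as an XhoI fragment and fused at its C terminus to GFP. The feature table annotates the EGFP coding region but not the huntingtin segment itself, which presumably lies in the unannotated interval between the polylinker fragment and EGFP. Expression is driven by the strong constitutive GPD (TDH3/GAP) promoter and terminated by the CYC1 terminator.

The associated publication examined how huntingtin aggregation in yeast depends on polyglutamine length and chaperone expression. In that context this construct provides a short-repeat, fluorescently trackable version of the protein, suited to visualising its localisation and solubility in living cells and to comparison with longer polyglutamine expansions.
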