Addgene plasmid #1177: p416 25Q GPD
Depositing lab: Susan Lindquist. Depositing organization: Whitehead Institute for Biomedical Research. Publication: Aggregation of huntingtin in yeast varies with the length of the polyglutamine expansion and the expression of chaperone proteins. Krobitsch S, Lindquist S. Proc Natl Acad Sci U S A 2000 Feb 15;97(4):1589-94. 10.1073/pnas.97.4.1589 PubMed 10677504.
Backbone
  Vector backbone: p416 GPD
  Vector type: Yeast Expression
  Selectable markers: URA3
Growth in bacteria
  Bacterial resistance: Ampicillin, 100 μg/mL
  Growth temperature: 37°C
  Growth strain: DH5alpha
  Copy number: Low Copy
Gene/Insert
  Gene/Insert name: htt 25Q
  Species: H. sapiens (human)
  Insert size (bp): 250
  GenBank ID: NM_002111
  Entrez Gene: HTT (a.k.a. HD, IT15, LOMARS)
  Tag / fusion protein: GFP (C terminal on insert)
  Cloning method: Restriction Enzyme; 5′ cloning site XhoI (not destroyed); 3′ cloning site XhoI (not destroyed)
  Sequencing primers: 5′ M13R; 3′ EGFP-N
Terms and licenses: Academic/Nonprofit Terms; Industry Terms: Not Available to Industry
Depositor comments: N terminal region of Ht with polyQ repeat length of 25 fused to GFP.
How to cite: p416 25Q GPD was a gift from Susan Lindquist (Addgene plasmid # 1177 ; http://n2t.net/addgene:1177 ; RRID:Addgene_1177)
